Addgene plasmid #161041: pDONR221-SLC16A13_STOP
Purpose: Gateway entry clone with codon-optimized ORF sequence for subcloning into custom expression vectors. Contains a STOP codon at the end of the codon-optimized ORF sequence.
Depositing lab: RESOLUTE Consortium & Giulio Superti-Furga. Depositing organization: CeMM Research Center for Molecular Medicine. Publication: The RESOLUTE consortium: unlocking SLC transporters for drug discovery. Superti-Furga G, Lackner D, Wiedmer T, Ingles-Prieto A, Barbosa B, Girardi E, Goldmann U, Gurtl B, Klavins K, Klimek C, Lindinger S, Lineiro-Retes E, Muller AC, Onstein S, Redinger G, Reil D, Sedlyarov V, Wolf G, Crawford M, Everley R, ... Steppan CM. Nat Rev Drug Discov. 2020 Jul;19(7):429-430. doi: 10.1038/d41573-020-00056-6. PubMed 32265506.
Backbone
  Vector backbone: pDONR221
  Backbone manufacturer: ThermoFisher Scientific
  Backbone size w/o insert (bp): 2550
  Vector type: Mammalian Expression
Growth in bacteria
  Bacterial resistance: Kanamycin, 50 μg/mL
  Growth temperature: 37°C
  Growth strain: NEB Stable
  Copy number: High Copy
Gene/Insert
  Gene/Insert name: SLC16A13 (alt name: MCT13)
  Species: H. sapiens (human)
  Insert size (bp): 1281
  Entrez Gene: SLC16A13 (a.k.a. MCT13)
  Cloning method: Gateway Cloning
  Sequencing primers: 5′ M13-fwd; 3′ M13-rev
Terms and licenses: Academic/Nonprofit Terms; Industry Terms
Depositor comments: This plasmid contains a STOP codon at the end of the codon-optimized ORF. For the version of this plasmid that does not contain a STOP codon, please see Addgene plasmid 131875 For more information on the full Resolute plasmid collection, please see www.addgene.org/depositor-collections/re-solute/. Please provide your feedback on this plasmid to the RESOLUTE consortium by filling out their RESOLUTE repository feedback form: https://forms.office.com/Pages/ResponsePage.aspx?id=0e05yklzmkS7rjFGQL4N7z4feCLQvEJAmVcOCM_u885UN1JJRko0Ukg4TVQwNTZLOUxPQVJWT1NHUCQlQCN0PWcu
How to cite: pDONR221-SLC16A13_STOP was a gift from RESOLUTE Consortium & Giulio Superti-Furga (Addgene plasmid # 161041 ; http://n2t.net/addgene:161041 ; RRID:Addgene_161041)
