[The description below was written by a language model from this plasmid's Addgene catalogue record and pLannotate feature annotations shown in this document.]
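Description:
pDONR221-SLC16A13_STOP is a Gateway entry clone built on the pDONR221 backbone, carrying a codon-optimized open reading frame for human SLC16A13 (also called MCT13), a proton-linked monocarboxylate transporter of the solute carrier family. The full plasmid is about 3.8 kb. It is maintained in E. coli through a high-copy ColE1/pUC-type origin and selected with kanamycin via an aminoglycoside phosphotransferase (KanR) gene. Although the catalogue lists the vector type as mammalian expression, the annotated features show no eukaryotic promoter or polyadenylation signal. The plasmid therefore functions as a shuttle for the ORF rather than as an expression vector in its own right.

The roughly 1.3 kb insert is flanked by attL1 and attL2 sites, the recombination sites produced when a fragment is captured in a donor vector. These allow directional, in-frame transfer into any attR-containing destination vector through an LR Clonase reaction. Upstream of the cassette lie the rrnB T1 and T2 terminators, which insulate the insert from read-through transcription in bacteria. A T7 promoter sits beyond attL2 in reverse orientation, and short lacI and lacZα fragments are backbone remnants. M13 forward and reverse primer sites are recorded for sequencing across the insert.

This version retains a stop codon at the end of the ORF, so it suits destination vectors that express the native protein or add an N-terminal tag, but not C-terminal fusions. A matching clone without the stop codon exists for that purpose. The plasmid belongs to a consortium collection of SLC transporter clones intended for subcloning into custom expression vectors.
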