Features (pLannotate 1.2.2; 10 found; start..end, strand, type, name):
    121..213     +  CDS            lacI (fragment): lac repressor; lacI; The lac repressor binds to the lac operator to inhibit transcription in E. coli. This inhibition can be relieved by adding lactose or isopropyl-β-D-thiogalactopyranoside (IPTG).
    268..295     -  terminator     rrnB T2 terminator: transcription terminator T2 from the E. coli rrnB gene
    427..470     +  terminator     rrnB T1 terminator: Escherichia coli rrnB; transcription terminator T1 from the E. coli rrnB gene
    517..553     -  CDS            lacZα (fragment): LacZα fragment of β-galactosidase; lacZ fragment
    569..668     +  protein_bind   attL1: mutant version of attL; recombination site for the Gateway® LR reaction LR Clonase™
    674..1951    +  CDS            SLC16A13: MOT13_HUMAN - Also known as MCT13. Experimental evidence at protein level: Swiss-Prot protein existence level 1. Proton-linked monocarboxylate transporter. May catalyze the transport of monocarboxylates across the plasma membrane. From Homo sapiens (Human).
   1956..2055    -  protein_bind   attL2: mutant version of attL; recombination site for the Gateway® LR reaction LR Clonase™
   2073..2091    -  promoter       T7 promoter: promoter for bacteriophage T7 RNA polymerase
   2225..3034    +  CDS            KanR: aminoglycoside phosphotransferase; aph(3')-Ia; confers resistance to kanamycin in bacteria or G418 (Geneticin®) in eukaryotes
   3181..3769    +  rep_origin     ori: high-copy-number ColE1/pMB1/pBR322/pUC origin of replication
>Addgene plasmid #161041 | pDONR221-SLC16A13_STOP | depositor full sequence | sequence record 312016 | Full Sequence
CTTTCCTGCGTTATCCCCTGATTCTGTGGATAACCGTATTACCGCCTTTGAGTGAGCTGATACCGCTCGC
CGCAGCCGAACGACCGAGCGCAGCGAGTCAGTGAGCGAGGAAGCGGAAGAGCGCCCAATACGCAAACCGC
CTCTCCCCGCGCGTTGGCCGATTCATTAATGCAGCTGGCACGACAGGTTTCCCGACTGGAAAGCGGGCAG
TGAGCGCAACGCAATTAATACGCGTACCGCTAGCCAGGAAGAGTTTGTAGAAACGCAAAAAGGCCATCCG
TCAGGATGGCCTTCTGCTTAGTTTGATGCCTGGCAGTTTATGGCGGGCGTCCTGCCCGCCACCCTCCGGG
CCGTTGCTTCACAACGTTCAAATCCGCTCCCGGCGGATTTGTCCTACTCAGGAGAGCGTTCACCGACAAA
CAACAGATAAAACGAAAGGCCCAGTCTTCCGACTGAGCCTTTCGTTTTATTTGATGCCTGGCAGTTCCCT
ACTCTCGCGTTAACGCTAGCATGGATGTTTTCCCAGTCACGACGTTGTAAAACGACGGCCAGTCTTAAGC
TCGGGCCCCAAATAATGATTTTATTTTGACTGATAGTGACCTGTTCGTTGCAACACATTGATGAGCAATG
CTTTTTTATAATGCCAACTTTGTACAAAAAAGCAGGCTCCACCATGGCCCGGAGAACCGAGCCACCTGAT
GGAGGATGGGGATGGGTGGTGGTGCTGTCCGCCTTCTTTCAGTCTGCCCTGGTGTTCGGCGTGCTGCGGT
CCTTTGGCGTGTTCTTTGTGGAGTTCGTGGCAGCCTTTGAGGAGCAGGCAGCAAGAGTGTCCTGGATCGC
CTCTATCGGAATCGCAGTGCAGCAGTTCGGAAGCCCAGTGGGAAGCGCCCTGTCCACCAAGTTTGGACCA
AGGCCTGTGGTCATGACAGGAGGAATCCTGGCCGCCCTGGGAATGCTGCTGGCCAGCTTCGCCACATCCC
TGACCCACCTGTACCTGTCCATCGGACTGCTGTCTGGAAGCGGATGGGCACTGACATTCGCCCCCACCCT
GGCCTGCCTGTCTTGTTACTTCAGCAGGCGCCGGTCCCTGGCAACCGGACTGGCCCTGACAGGCGTGGGC
CTGAGCTCCTTCACCTTTGCCCCTTTCTTTCAGTGGCTGCTGTCTCACTACGCATGGAGGGGAAGCCTGC
TGCTGGTGTCTGCCCTGAGCCTGCACCTGGTGGCCTGCGGCGCCCTGCTGCGCCCACCCTCTCTGGCAGA
GGACCCAGCAGTGGGAGGACCACGGGCCCAGCTGACAAGCCTGCTGCACCACGGCCCTTTCCTGAGATAT
ACAGTGGCCCTGACCCTGATCAACACAGGCTACTTTATCCCATATCTGCACCTGGTGGCCCACCTGCAGG
ACCTGGATTGGGACCCACTGCCAGCAGCCTTCCTGCTGAGCGTGGTGGCCATCTCCGATCTGGTGGGCAG
GGTGGTGTCCGGATGGCTGGGCGACGCAGTGCCTGGACCAGTGACCCGCCTGCTGATGCTGTGGACCACA
CTGACAGGCGTGTCTCTGGCCCTGTTTCCTGTGGCACAGGCACCAACCGCCCTGGTGGCCCTGGCAGTGG
CATACGGCTTCACATCCGGCGCCCTGGCACCACTGGCCTTTTCTGTGCTGCCTGAGCTGATCGGCACCAG
AAGGATCTATTGCGGCCTGGGCCTGCTGCAGATGATCGAGAGCATCGGAGGACTGCTGGGACCTCCACTG
TCCGGATACCTGCGGGATGTGACCGGCAATTATACAGCCAGCTTCGTGGTGGCAGGAGCCTTTCTGCTGT
CCGGATCTGGCATCCTGCTGACCCTGCCACACTTCTTTTGTTTCTCTACCACAACCAGCGGACCACAGGA
TCTGGTGACCGAGGCCCTGGACACAAAGGTGCCCCTGCCTAAGGAGGGCCTGGAGGAGGACTAAGACCCA
GCTTTCTTGTACAAAGTTGGCATTATAAGAAAGCATTGCTTATCAATTTGTTGCAACGAACAGGTCACTA
TCAGTCAAAATAAAATCATTATTTGCCATCCAGCTGATATCCCCTATAGTGAGTCGTATTACATGGTCAT
AGCTGTTTCCTGGCAGCTCTGGCCCGTGTCTCAAAATCTCTGATGTTACATTGCACAAGATAAAATAATA
TCATCATGAACAATAAAACTGTCTGCTTACATAAACAGTAATACAAGGGGTGTTATGAGCCATATTCAAC
GGGAAACGTCGAGGCCGCGATTAAATTCCAACATGGATGCTGATTTATATGGGTATAAATGGGCTCGCGA
TAATGTCGGGCAATCAGGTGCGACAATCTATCGCTTGTATGGGAAGCCCGATGCGCCAGAGTTGTTTCTG
AAACATGGCAAAGGTAGCGTTGCCAATGATGTTACAGATGAGATGGTCAGACTAAACTGGCTGACGGAAT
TTATGCCTCTTCCGACCATCAAGCATTTTATCCGTACTCCTGATGATGCATGGTTACTCACCACTGCGAT
CCCCGGAAAAACAGCATTCCAGGTATTAGAAGAATATCCTGATTCAGGTGAAAATATTGTTGATGCGCTG
GCAGTGTTCCTGCGCCGGTTGCATTCGATTCCTGTTTGTAATTGTCCTTTTAACAGCGATCGCGTATTTC
GTCTCGCTCAGGCGCAATCACGAATGAATAACGGTTTGGTTGATGCGAGTGATTTTGATGACGAGCGTAA
TGGCTGGCCTGTTGAACAAGTCTGGAAAGAAATGCATAAACTTTTGCCATTCTCACCGGATTCAGTCGTC
ACTCATGGTGATTTCTCACTTGATAACCTTATTTTTGACGAGGGGAAATTAATAGGTTGTATTGATGTTG
GACGAGTCGGAATCGCAGACCGATACCAGGATCTTGCCATCCTATGGAACTGCCTCGGTGAGTTTTCTCC
TTCATTACAGAAACGGCTTTTTCAAAAATATGGTATTGATAATCCTGATATGAATAAATTGCAGTTTCAT
TTGATGCTCGATGAGTTTTTCTAATCAGAATTGGTTAATTGGTTGTAACACTGGCAGAGCATTACGCTGA
CTTGACGGGACGGCGCAAGCTCATGACCAAAATCCCTTAACGTGAGTTACGCGTCGTTCCACTGAGCGTC
AGACCCCGTAGAAAAGATCAAAGGATCTTCTTGAGATCCTTTTTTTCTGCGCGTAATCTGCTGCTTGCAA
ACAAAAAAACCACCGCTACCAGCGGTGGTTTGTTTGCCGGATCAAGAGCTACCAACTCTTTTTCCGAAGG
TAACTGGCTTCAGCAGAGCGCAGATACCAAATACTGTTCTTCTAGTGTAGCCGTAGTTAGGCCACCACTT
CAAGAACTCTGTAGCACCGCCTACATACCTCGCTCTGCTAATCCTGTTACCAGTGGCTGCTGCCAGTGGC
GATAAGTCGTGTCTTACCGGGTTGGACTCAAGACGATAGTTACCGGATAAGGCGCAGCGGTCGGGCTGAA
CGGGGGGTTCGTGCACACAGCCCAGCTTGGAGCGAACGACCTACACCGAACTGAGATACCTACAGCGTGA
GCTATGAGAAAGCGCCACGCTTCCCGAAGGGAGAAAGGCGGACAGGTATCCGGTAAGCGGCAGGGTCGGA
ACAGGAGAGCGCACGAGGGAGCTTCCAGGGGGAAACGCCTGGTATCTTTATAGTCCTGTCGGGTTTCGCC
ACCTCTGACTTGAGCGTCGATTTTTGTGATGCTCGTCAGGGGGGCGGAGCCTATGGAAAAACGCCAGCAA
CGCGGCCTTTTTACGGTTCCTGGCCTTTTGCTGGCCTTTTGCTCACATGTT
