>Addgene plasmid #161041 | pDONR221-SLC16A13_STOP | depositor partial sequence | sequence record 312017 | Codon-optimized ORF of SLC16A13
ATGGCCCGGAGAACCGAGCCACCTGATGGAGGATGGGGATGGGTGGTGGTGCTGTCCGCCTTCTTTCAGT
CTGCCCTGGTGTTCGGCGTGCTGCGGTCCTTTGGCGTGTTCTTTGTGGAGTTCGTGGCAGCCTTTGAGGA
GCAGGCAGCAAGAGTGTCCTGGATCGCCTCTATCGGAATCGCAGTGCAGCAGTTCGGAAGCCCAGTGGGA
AGCGCCCTGTCCACCAAGTTTGGACCAAGGCCTGTGGTCATGACAGGAGGAATCCTGGCCGCCCTGGGAA
TGCTGCTGGCCAGCTTCGCCACATCCCTGACCCACCTGTACCTGTCCATCGGACTGCTGTCTGGAAGCGG
ATGGGCACTGACATTCGCCCCCACCCTGGCCTGCCTGTCTTGTTACTTCAGCAGGCGCCGGTCCCTGGCA
ACCGGACTGGCCCTGACAGGCGTGGGCCTGAGCTCCTTCACCTTTGCCCCTTTCTTTCAGTGGCTGCTGT
CTCACTACGCATGGAGGGGAAGCCTGCTGCTGGTGTCTGCCCTGAGCCTGCACCTGGTGGCCTGCGGCGC
CCTGCTGCGCCCACCCTCTCTGGCAGAGGACCCAGCAGTGGGAGGACCACGGGCCCAGCTGACAAGCCTG
CTGCACCACGGCCCTTTCCTGAGATATACAGTGGCCCTGACCCTGATCAACACAGGCTACTTTATCCCAT
ATCTGCACCTGGTGGCCCACCTGCAGGACCTGGATTGGGACCCACTGCCAGCAGCCTTCCTGCTGAGCGT
GGTGGCCATCTCCGATCTGGTGGGCAGGGTGGTGTCCGGATGGCTGGGCGACGCAGTGCCTGGACCAGTG
ACCCGCCTGCTGATGCTGTGGACCACACTGACAGGCGTGTCTCTGGCCCTGTTTCCTGTGGCACAGGCAC
CAACCGCCCTGGTGGCCCTGGCAGTGGCATACGGCTTCACATCCGGCGCCCTGGCACCACTGGCCTTTTC
TGTGCTGCCTGAGCTGATCGGCACCAGAAGGATCTATTGCGGCCTGGGCCTGCTGCAGATGATCGAGAGC
ATCGGAGGACTGCTGGGACCTCCACTGTCCGGATACCTGCGGGATGTGACCGGCAATTATACAGCCAGCT
TCGTGGTGGCAGGAGCCTTTCTGCTGTCCGGATCTGGCATCCTGCTGACCCTGCCACACTTCTTTTGTTT
CTCTACCACAACCAGCGGACCACAGGATCTGGTGACCGAGGCCCTGGACACAAAGGTGCCCCTGCCTAAG
GAGGGCCTGGAGGAGGACTAA
